Addgene plasmid #137825: pPGK-T7/2-CD44v2-10 (-cyt)
Purpose: expression of CD44 proteins in mammalian cells
Depositing lab: Ursula Gunthert. Depositing organization: University Hospital of Basel. Publication: A novel antiapoptotic mechanism based on interference of Fas signaling by CD44 variant isoforms. Mielgo A, van Driel M, Bloem A, Landmann L, Gunthert U. Cell Death Differ. 2006 Mar;13(3):465-77. doi: 10.1038/sj.cdd.4401763. PubMed 16167069.
Backbone
  Vector backbone: mini pBR322
  Backbone manufacturer: lab Guenthert
  Backbone size w/o insert (bp): 4320
  Vector type: Mammalian Expression
  Selectable markers: Neomycin (select with G418) ; GFP
Growth in bacteria
  Bacterial resistance: Ampicillin, 100 μg/mL
  Growth temperature: 37°C
  Growth strain: DH5alpha
  Copy number: High Copy
Gene/Insert
  Gene/Insert name: CD44v2-10 (-cyt)
  Species: H. sapiens (human)
  Insert size (bp): 2019
  Mutation: without cytoplasmic region - N213S on the CD44 region and mutations N492D, T343A on the V2-V10 region of the CD44
  Entrez Gene: CD44 (a.k.a. CDW44, CSPG8, ECM-III, ECMR-III, H-CAM, HCELL, HUTCH-1, HUTCH-I, Hermes-1, IN, LHR, MC56, MDU2, MDU3, MIC4, Pgp1)
  Promoter: PGK
  Tag / fusion protein: GFP (C terminal on insert)
  Cloning method: Restriction Enzyme; 5′ cloning site EcoR1 (unknown if destroyed); 3′ cloning site BamH1 (unknown if destroyed)
Terms and licenses: Academic/Nonprofit Terms; Industry Terms: Not Available to Industry
Depositor comments: Addgene NGS result found mutation N213S on the CD44 region and mutations N492D, T343A on the V2-V10 region of the CD44. Depositor confirmed that these mutations do not affect the function of the plasmid.
How to cite: pPGK-T7/2-CD44v2-10 (-cyt) was a gift from Ursula Gunthert (Addgene plasmid # 137825 ; http://n2t.net/addgene:137825 ; RRID:Addgene_137825)
