[The description below was written by a language model from this plasmid's Addgene catalogue record and pLannotate feature annotations shown in this document.]
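Description:
pPGK-T7/2-CD44v2-10 (-cyt) is a mammalian expression plasmid built on a laboratory-made minimal pBR322-type backbone. It is designed to produce a GFP-tagged, tail-less variant isoform of human CD44. It is propagated in E. coli as a high-copy plasmid through a ColE1/pMB1-family origin and is selected with ampicillin via the β-lactamase gene and its native promoter.

The expression cassette starts with the mouse phosphoglycerate kinase 1 (PGK) promoter. This is followed by a short SRα promoter remnant and a rabbit β-globin intron, a type of element generally included to improve processing and expression of the transcript. A T7 promoter sits just upstream of the coding region and could in principle support in vitro transcription. The insert encodes CD44 carrying variant exons v2 to v10 but lacking the cytoplasmic region. It is fused at its C terminus to EGFP and terminated by an SV40 polyadenylation signal. Repository sequencing found three substitutions, N213S in CD44 and T343A and N492D in the variant region, and the depositor states that these do not affect function.

The catalogue lists neomycin/G418 and GFP as selectable markers. In the 6,222 nt sequenced record, however, only short fragments of the SV40 promoter and the NeoR/KanR coding sequence are annotated, so a complete G418 resistance cassette is not evident from the feature table. The sequenced length is also slightly shorter than the sum of the stated backbone and insert sizes.

The stated purpose is expression of CD44 proteins in mammalian cells. The associated publication concerns interference of CD44 variant isoforms with Fas signalling and apoptosis. In that context, the cytoplasmic deletion could plausibly serve to test whether the intracellular tail is needed, though the record does not say so.
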