Features (pLannotate 1.2.2; 13 found; start..end, strand, type, name):
      1..500     +  promoter       PGK promoter: mouse phosphoglycerate kinase 1 promoter
    504..526     +  promoter       SRα promoter (fragment): hybrid promoter consisting of the SV40 early promoter plus part of the long terminal repeat of human T-lymphotrophic virus 1
    550..1122    +  intron         β-globin intron: intron from rabbit β-globin gene
   1177..1195    +  promoter       T7 promoter: promoter for bacteriophage T7 RNA polymerase
   1217..3100    +  CDS            CD44 (fragment): CD44_HUMAN - Also known as LHR, MDU2, MDU3, MIC4. Experimental evidence at protein level: Swiss-Prot protein existence level 1. Cell-surface receptor that plays a role in cell-cell interactions, cell adhesion and migration, helping them to sense and respond to changes in the tissue microenvironment (PubMed:16541107, PubMed:19703720, PubMed:22726066). Participates thereby in a wide variety of cellular functions including the activation, recirculation and homing of T-lymphocytes, hematopoiesis, inflammation and response to bacterial infection (PubMed:7528188). Engages, through its ectodomain, ex
   3125..3844    +  CDS            EGFP: the original enhanced GFP (Yang et al., 1996) mammalian codon-optimized
   3878..3999    +  polyA_signal   SV40 poly(A) signal: SV40 polyadenylation signal
   4041..4145    +  promoter       AmpR promoter: bla
   4146..5006    +  CDS            AmpR: β-lactamase; bla; confers resistance to ampicillin, carbenicillin, and related antibiotics
   5177..5765    +  rep_origin     ori: high-copy-number ColE1/pMB1/pBR322/pUC origin of replication
   5948..5994    +  CDS            lacI (fragment): lac repressor; lacI; The lac repressor binds to the lac operator to inhibit transcription in E. coli. This inhibition can be relieved by adding lactose or isopropyl-β-D-thiogalactopyranoside (IPTG).
   6002..6020    +  promoter       SV40 promoter (fragment): SV40 enhancer and early promoter
   6027..6213    +  CDS            NeoR/KanR (fragment): aminoglycoside phosphotransferase from Tn5; aph(3')-II (or nptII); confers resistance to neomycin, kanamycin, and G418 (Geneticin®)
>Addgene plasmid #137825 | pPGK-T7/2-CD44v2-10 (-cyt) | addgene full sequence | sequence record 315014 | Addgene NGS Result
GGGTAGGGGAGGCGCTTTTCCCAAGGCAGTCTGGAGCATGCGCTTTAGCAGCCCCGCTGGGCACTTGGCG
CTACACAAGTGGCCTCTGGCCTCGCACACATTCCACATCCACCGGTAGGCGCCAACCGGCTCCGTTCTTT
GGTGGCCCCTTCGCGCCACCTTCTACTCCTCCCCTAGTCAGGAAGTTCCCCCCCGCCCCGCAGCTCGCGT
CGTGCAGGACGTGACAAATGGAAGTAGCACGTCTCACTAGTCTCGTGCAGATGGACAGCACCGCTGAGCA
ATGGAAGCGGGTAGGCCTTTGGGGCAGCGGCCAATAGCAGCTTTGCTCCTTCGCTTTCTGGGCTCAGAGG
CTGGGAAGGGGTGGGTCCGGGGGCGGGCTCAGGGGCGGGCTCAGGGGCGGGGCGGGCGCCCGAAGGTCCT
CCGGAGGCCCGGCATTCTGCACGCTTCAAAAGCGCACGTCTGCCGCGCTGTTCTCCTCTTCCTCATCTCC
GGGCCTTTCGACCCCTAGGCTTTTGCAAAAAGCTCCGGATCGATCCTGAGAACTTCAGGGTGAGTTTGGG
GACCCTTGATTGTTCTTTCTTTTTCGCTATTGTAAAATTCATGTTATATGGAGGGGGCAAAGTTTTCAGG
GTGTTGTTTAGAATGGGAAGATGTCCCTTGTATCACCATGGACCCTCATGATAATTTTGTTTCTTTCACT
TTCTACTCTGTTGACAACCATTGTCTCCTCTTATTTTCTTTTCATTTTCTGTAACTTTTTCGTTAAACTT
TAGCTTGCATTTGTAACGAATTTTTAAATTCACTTTTGTTTATTTGTCAGATTGTAAGTACTTTCTCTAA
TCACTTTTTTTTCAAGGCAATCAGGGTATATTATATTGTACTTCAGCACAGTTTTAGAGAACAATTGTTA
TAATTAAATGATAAGGTAGAATATTTCTGCATATAAATTCTGGCTGGCGTGGAAATATTCTTATTGGTAG
AAACAACTACATCCTGGTCATCATCCTGCCTTTCTCTTTATGGTTACAATGATATACACTGTTTGAGATG
AGGATAAAATACTCTGAGTCCAAACCGGGCCCCTCTGCTAACCATGTTCATGCCTTCTTCTTTTTCCTAC
AGCTCCTGGGCAACGTGCTGGTTATTGTGCTGTCTCATCATTTTGGCAAAGAATTGTAATACGACTCACT
ATAGGGCGAATTCCGCTCCGGACACCATGGACAAGTTTTGGTGGCACGCAGCCTGGGGACTCTGCCTCGT
GCCGCTGAGCCTGGCGCAGATCGATTTGAATATAACCTGCCGCTTTGCAGGTGTATTCCACGTGGAGAAA
AATGGTCGCTACAGCATCTCTCGGACGGAGGCCGCTGACCTCTGCAAGGCTTTCAATAGCACCTTGCCCA
CAATGGCCCAGATGGAGAAAGCTCTGAGCATCGGATTTGAGACCTGCAGGTATGGGTTCATAGAAGGGCA
CGTGGTGATTCCCCGGATCCACCCCAACTCCATCTGTGCAGCAAACAACACAGGGGTGTACATCCTCACA
TCCAACACCTCCCAGTATGACACATATTGCTTCAATGCTTCAGCTCCACCTGAAGAAGATTGTACATCAG
TCACAGACCTGCCCAATGCCTTTGATGGACCAATTACCATAACTATTGTTAACCGTGATGGCACCCGCTA
TGTCCAGAAAGGAGAATACAGAACGAATCCTGAAGACATCTACCCCAGCAGCCCTACTGATGATGACGTG
AGCAGCGGCTCCTCCAGTGAAAGGAGCAGCACTTCAGGAGGTTACATCTTTTACACCTTTTCTACTGTAC
ACCCCATCCCAGACGAAGACAGTCCCTGGATCACCGACAGCACAGACAGAATCCCTGCTACCAGTACGTC
TTCAAATACCATCTCAGCAGGCTGGGAGCCAAATGAAGAAAATGAAGATGAAAGAGACAGACACCTCAGT
TTTTCTGGATCAGGCATTGATGATGATGAAGATTTTATCTCCAGCACCATTTCAACCACACCACGGGCTT
TTGACCACACAAAACAGAACCAGGACTGGACCCAGTGGAACCCAAGCCATTCAAATCCGGAAGTGCTACT
TCAGACAACCACAAGGATGGCTGATGTAGACAGAAATGGCACCACTGCTTATGAAGGAAACTGGAACCCA
GAAGCACACCCTCCCCTCATTCACCATGAGCATCATGAGGAAGAAGAGACCCCACATTCTACAAGCACAA
TCCAGGCAACTCCTAGTAGTACAACGGAAGAAACAGCTACCCAGAAGGAACAGTGGTTTGGCAACAGATG
GCATGAGGGATATCGCCAAACACCCAGAGAAGACTCCCATTCGACAACAGGGACAGCTGCAGCCTCAGCT
CATACCAGCCATCCAATGCAAGGAAGGACAACACCAAGCCCAGAGGACAGTTCCTGGACTGATTTCTTCA
ACCCAATCTCACACCCCATGGGACGAGGTCATCAAGCAGGAAGAAGGATGGATATGGACTCCAGTCATAG
TACAACGCTTCAGCCTACTGCAAATCCAAACACAGGTTTGGTGGAAGATTTGGACAGGACAGGACCTCTT
TCAATGACAACGCAGCAGAGTAATTCTCAGAGCTTCTCTACATCACATGAAGGCTTGGAAGAAGATAAAG
ACCATCCAACAACTTCTACTCTGACATCAAGCAATAGGAATGATGTCACAGGTGGAAGAAGAGACCCAAA
TCATTCTGAAGGCTCAACTACTTTACTGGAAGGTTATACCTCTCATTACCCACACACGAAGGAAAGCAGG
ACCTTCATCCCAGTGACCTCAGCTAAGACTGGGTCCTTTGGAGTTACTGCAGTTACTGTTGGAGATTCCA
ACTCTAATGTCAATCGTTCCTTATCAGGAGACCAAGACACATTCCACCCCAGTGGGGGGTCCCATACCAC
TCATGGATCTGAATCAGATGGACACTCACATGGGAGTCAAGAAGGTGGAGCAAACACAACCTCTGGTCCT
ATAAGGACACCCCAAATTCCAGAATGGCTGATCATCTTGGCATCCCTCTTGGCCTTGGCTTTGATTCTTG
CAGTTTGCATTGCAGTCAACAGAGATCCCCGGCCGGTCGCCACCATGGTGAGCAAGGGCGAGGAGCTGTT
CACCGGGGTGGTGCCCATCCTGGTCGAGCTGGACGGCGACGTAAACGGCCACAAGTTCAGCGTGTCCGGC
GAGGGCGAGGGCGATGCCACCTACGGCAAGCTGACCCTGAAGTTCATCTGCACCACCGGCAAGCTGCCCG
TGCCCTGGCCCACCCTCGTGACCACCCTGACCTACGGCGTGCAGTGCTTCAGCCGCTACCCCGACCACAT
GAAGCAGCACGACTTCTTCAAGTCCGCCATGCCCGAAGGCTACGTCCAGGAGCGCACCATCTTCTTCAAG
GACGACGGCAACTACAAGACCCGCGCCGAGGTGAAGTTCGAGGGCGACACCCTGGTGAACCGCATCGAGC
TGAAGGGCATCGACTTCAAGGAGGACGGCAACATCCTGGGGCACAAGCTGGAGTACAACTACAACAGCCA
CAACGTCTATATCATGGCCGACAAGCAGAAGAACGGCATCAAGGTGAACTTCAAGATCCGCCACAACATC
GAGGACGGCAGCGTGCAGCTCGCCGACCACTACCAGCAGAACACCCCCATCGGCGACGGCCCCGTGCTGC
TGCCCGACAACCACTACCTGAGCACCCAGTCCGCCCTGAGCAAAGACCCCAACGAGAAGCGCGATCACAT
GGTCCTGCTGGAGTTCGTGACCGCCGCCGGGATCACTCTCGGCATGGACGAGCTGTACAAGTAAAGCGGC
CGCGAGATCCAGATCTTATTAAAGCAGAACTTGTTTATTGCAGCTTATAATGGTTACAAATAAAGCAATA
GCATCACAAATTTCACAAATAAAGCATTTTTTTCACTGCATTCTAGTTGTGGTTTGTCCAAACTCATCAA
TGTATCTTATCATGTCTGGTCGAGCAGGTGGCACTTTTCGGGGAAATGTGCGCGGAACCCCTATTTGTTT
ATTTTTCTAAATACATTCAAATATGTATCCGCTCATGAGACAATAACCCTGATAAATGCTTCAATAATAT
TGAAAAAGGAAGAGTATGAGTATTCAACATTTCCGTGTCGCCCTTATTCCCTTTTTTGCGGCATTTTGCC
TTCCTGTTTTTGCTCACCCAGAAACGCTGGTGAAAGTAAAAGATGCTGAAGATCAGTTGGGTGCACGAGT
GGGTTACATCGAACTGGATCTCAACAGCGGTAAGATCCTTGAGAGTTTTCGCCCCGAAGAACGTTTTCCA
ATGATGAGCACTTTTAAAGTTCTGCTATGTGGCGCGGTATTATCCCGTATTGACGCCGGGCAAGAGCAAC
TCGGTCGCCGCATACACTATTCTCAGAATGACTTGGTTGAGTACTCACCAGTCACAGAAAAGCATCTTAC
GGATGGCATGACAGTAAGAGAATTATGCAGTGCTGCCATAACCATGAGTGATAACACTGCGGCCAACTTA
CTTCTGACAACGATCGGAGGACCGAAGGAGCTAACCGCTTTTTTGCACAACATGGGGGATCATGTAACTC
GCCTTGATCGTTGGGAACCGGAGCTGAATGAAGCCATACCAAACGACGAGCGTGACACCACGATGCCTGT
AGCAATGGCAACAACGTTGCGCAAACTATTAACTGGCGAACTACTTACTCTAGCTTCCCGGCAACAATTA
ATAGACTGGATGGAGGCGGATAAAGTTGCAGGACCACTTCTGCGCTCGGCCCTTCCGGCTGGCTGGTTTA
TTGCTGATAAATCTGGAGCCGGTGAGCGTGGGTCTCGCGGTATCATTGCAGCACTGGGGCCAGATGGTAA
GCCCTCCCGTATCGTAGTTATCTACACGACGGGGAGTCAGGCAACTATGGATGAACGAAATAGACAGATC
GCTGAGATAGGTGCCTCACTGATTAAGCATTGGTAACTGTCAGACCAAGTTTACTCATATATACTTTAGA
TTGATTTAAAACTTCATTTTTAATTTAAAAGGATCTAGGTGAAGATCCTTTTTGATAATCTCATGACCAA
AATCCCTTAACGTGAGTTTTCGTTCCACTGAGCGTCAGACCCCGTAGAAAAGATCAAAGGATCTTCTTGA
GATCCTTTTTTTCTGCGCGTAATCTGCTGCTTGCAAACAAAAAAACCACCGCTACCAGCGGTGGTTTGTT
TGCCGGATCAAGAGCTACCAACTCTTTTTCCGAAGGTAACTGGCTTCAGCAGAGCGCAGATACCAAATAC
TGTTCTTCTAGTGTAGCCGTAGTTAGGCCACCACTTCAAGAACTCTGTAGCACCGCCTACATACCTCGCT
CTGCTAATCCTGTTACCAGTGGCTGCTGCCAGTGGCGATAAGTCGTGTCTTACCGGGTTGGACTCAAGAC
GATAGTTACCGGATAAGGCGCAGCGGTCGGGCTGAACGGGGGGTTCGTGCACACAGCCCAGCTTGGAGCG
AACGACCTACACCGAACTGAGATACCTACAGCGTGAGCTATGAGAAAGCGCCACGCTTCCCGAAGGGAGA
AAGGCGGACAGGTATCCGGTAAGCGGCAGGGTCGGAACAGGAGAGCGCACGAGGGAGCTTCCAGGGGGAA
ACGCCTGGTATCTTTATAGTCCTGTCGGGTTTCGCCACCTCTGACTTGAGCGTCGATTTTTGTGATGCTC
GTCAGGGGGGCGGAGCCTATGGAAAAACGCCAGCAACGCGGCCTTTTTACGGTTCCTGGCCTTTTGCTGG
CCTTTTGCTCACATGTTCTTTCCTGCGTTATCCCCTGATTCTGTGGATAACCGTATTACCGCCTTTGAGT
GAGCTGATACCGCTCGCCGCAGCCGAACGACCGAGCGCAGCGAGTCAGTGAGCGAGGAAGCGGAAGAGCG
CCCAATACGCAAACCGCCTCTCCCCGCGCGTTGGCCGATTCATTTCGACTTCTGAGGCGGAAAGAACCAG
GCCAATATGGGATCGGCCATTGAACAAGATGGATTGCACGCAGGTTCTCCGGCCGCTTGGGTGGAGAGGC
TATTCGGCTATGACTGGGCACAACAGACAATCGGCTGCTCTGATGCCGCCGTGTTCCGGCTGTCAGCGCA
GGGGCGCCCGGTTCTTTTTGTCAAGACCGACCTGTCCGGTGCCCTGAATGAACAATTCTACC
